>Addgene plasmid #238255 | pRK5_EGFP-BRD4-NUT-KS | addgene full sequence | sequence record 474416 | Addgene NGS Result
TTCGAGCTCGCCCGACATTGATTATTGACTAGTTATTAATAGTAATCAATTACGGGGTCATTAGTTCATA
GCCCATATATGGAGTTCCGCGTTACATAACTTACGGTAAATGGCCCGCCTGGCTGACCGCCCAACGACCC
CCGCCCATTGACGTCAATAATGACGTATGTTCCCATAGTAACGCCAATAGGGACTTTCCATTGACGTCAA
TGGGTGGAGTATTTACGGTAAACTGCCCACTTGGCAGTACATCAAGTGTATCATATGCCAAGTACGCCCC
CTATTGACGTCAATGACGGTAAATGGCCCGCCTGGCATTATGCCCAGTACATGACCTTATGGGACTTTCC
TACTTGGCAGTACATCTACGTATTAGTCATCGCTATTACCATGGTGATGCGGTTTTGGCAGTACATCAAT
GGGCGTGGATAGCGGTTTGACTCACGGGGATTTCCAAGTCTCCACCCCATTGACGTCAATGGGAGTTTGT
TTTGGCACCAAAATCAACGGGACTTTCCAAAATGTCGTAACAACTCCGCCCCATTGACGCAAATGGGCGG
TAGGCGTGTACGGTGGGAGGTCTATATAAGCAGAGCTCGTTTAGTGAACCGTCAGATCGCCTGGAGACGC
CATCCACGCTGTTTTGACCTCCATAGAAGACACCGGGACCGATCCAGCCTCCGCGGCCGGGAACGGTGCA
TTGGAACGCGGATTCCCCGTGCCAAGAGTGACGTAAGTACCGCCTATAGAGTCTATAGGCCCACCCCCTT
GGCTTCGTTAGAACGCGGCTACAATTAATACATAACCTTATGTATCATACACATACGATTTAGGTGACAC
TATAGAATAACATCCACTTTGCCTTTCTCTCCACAGGTGTCCACTCCCAGGTCCAACTGCACCTCGGTTC
TATCGATTGAATTCGTACCGGTGCCACCATGGTGAGCAAGGGCGAGGAGCTGTTCACCGGGGTGGTGCCC
ATCCTGGTCGAGCTGGACGGCGACGTAAACGGCCACAAGTTCAGCGTGTCCGGCGAGGGCGAGGGCGATG
CCACCTACGGCAAGCTGACCCTGAAGTTCATCTGCACCACCGGCAAGCTGCCCGTGCCCTGGCCCACCCT
CGTGACCACCCTGACCTACGGCGTGCAGTGCTTCAGCCGCTACCCCGACCACATGAAGCAGCACGACTTC
TTCAAGTCCGCCATGCCCGAAGGCTACGTCCAGGAGCGCACCATCTTCTTCAAGGACGACGGCAACTACA
AGACCCGCGCCGAGGTGAAGTTCGAGGGCGACACCCTGGTGAACCGCATCGAGCTGAAGGGCATCGACTT
CAAGGAGGACGGCAACATCCTGGGGCACAAGCTGGAGTACAACTACAACAGCCACAACGTCTATATCATG
GCCGACAAGCAGAAGAACGGCATCAAGGTGAACTTCAAGATCCGCCACAACATCGAGGACGGCAGCGTGC
AGCTCGCCGACCACTACCAGCAGAACACCCCCATCGGCGACGGCCCCGTGCTGCTGCCCGACAACCACTA
CCTGAGCACCCAGTCCGCCCTGAGCAAAGACCCCAACGAGAAGCGCGATCACATGGTCCTGCTGGAGTTC
GTGACCGCCGCCGGGATCACTCTCGGCATGGACGAGCTGTACAAGATGTCTGCGGAGAGCGGCCCTGGGA
CGAGATTGAGAAATCTGCCAGTAATGGGGGATGGACTAGAAACTTCCCAAATGTCTACAACACAGGCCCA
GGCCCAACCCCAGCCAGCCAACGCAGCCAGCACCAACCCCCCGCCCCCAGAGACCTCCAACCCTAACAAG
CCCAAGAGGCAG
[300 nt withheld, positions 1833-2132]
AAAATAAATGAGCTACCCACAGAAGAAACCGAGATCATGATAGTCCAGGCAAAAGGAAGAGGACGTGGGA
GGAAAGAAACAGGGACAGCAAAACCTGGCGTTTCCACGGTACCAAACACAACTCAAGCATCGACTCCTCC
GCAGACCCAGACCCCTCAGCCGAATCCTCCTCCTGTGCAGGCCACGCCTCACCCCTTCCCTGCCGTCACC
CCGGACCTCATCGTCCAGACCCCTGTCATGACAGTGGTGCCTCCCCAGCCACTGCAGACGCCCCCGCCAG
TGCCCCCCCAGCCACAACCCCCACCCGCTCCAGCTCCCCAGCCCGTACAGAGCCACCCACCCATCATCGC
GGCCACCCCACAGCCTGTGAAGACAAAGAAGGGAGTGAAGAGGAAAGCAGACACCACCACCCCCACCACC
ATTGACCCCATTCACGAGCCACCCTCGCTGCCCCCGGAGCCCAAGACCACCAAGCTGGGCCAGCGGCGGG
AGAGCAGCCGGCCTGTGAAACCTCCAAAGAAGGACGTGCCCGACTCTCAGCAGCACCCAGCACCAGAGAA
GAGCAGCAAGGTCTCGGAGCAGCTCAAGTGCTGCAGCGGCATCCTCAAGGAGATGTTTGCCAAGAAGCAC
GCCGCCTACGCCTGGCCCTTCTACAAGCCTGTGGACGTGGAGGCACTGGGCCTACACGACTACTGTGACA
TCATCAAGCACCCCATGGACATGAGCACAATCAAGTCTAAACTGGAGGCCCGTGAGTACCGTGATGCTCA
GGAGTTTGGTGCTGACGTCCGATTGATGTTCTCCAACTGCTATAAGTACAACCCTCCTGACCATGAGGTG
GTGGCCATGGCCCGCAAGCTCCAGGATGTGTTCGAAATGCGCTTTGCCAAGATGCCGGACGAGCCTGAGG
AGCCAGTGGTGGCCGTGTCCTCCCCGGCAGTGCCCCCTCCCACCAAGGTTGTGGCCCCGCCCTCATCCAG
CGACAGCAGCAGCGATAGCTCCTCGGACAGTGACAGTTCGACTGATGACTCTGAGGAGGAGCGAGCCCAG
CGGCTGGCTGAGCTCCAGGAGCAGCTCAAAGCCGTGCACGAGCAGCTTGCAGCCCTCTCTCAGCCCCAGC
AGAACAAACCAAAGAAAAAGGAGAAAGACAAGAAGGAAAAGAAAAAAGAAAAGCACAAAAGGAAAGAGGA
AGTGGAAGAGAATAAAAAAAGCAAAGCCAAGGAACCTCCTCCTAAAAAGACGAAGAAAAATAATAGCAGC
AACAGCAATGTGAGCAAGAAGGAGCCAGCGCCCATGAAGAGCAAGCCCCCTCCCACGTATGAG
[249 nt withheld, positions 3456-3704]
GAGAAAGTTGATGTGATTGCCGGCTCCTCCAAGATGAAGGGCTTCTCGTCCTCAGAGTCGGAGAGCTCCA
GTGAGTCCAGCTCCTCTGACAGCGAAGACTCCGAAACAGCATCTGCATTGCCGGGACCGGATATGAGCAT
GAAACCTAGTGCCGCCCTGTCTCCATCCCCTGCACTTCCCTTTCTCCCACCAACTTCTGACCCACCAGAC
CACCCACCCAGGGAGCCACCTCCACAGCCCATCATGCCTTCAGTATTCTCTCCAGACAACCCTCTGATGC
TCTCTGCTTTCCCCAGCTCACTGTTGGTGACAGGGGACGGGGGCCCTTGCCTCAGTGGGGCTGGGGCTGG
CAAGGTCATTGTCAAAGTCAAGACAGAAGGGGGGTCAGCTGAGCCCTCTCAAACTCAGAACTTTATCCTT
ACTCAGACTGCCCTCAATTCGACTGCCCCGGGCACTCCCTGTGGAGGCCTTGAGGGTCCTGCACCTCCAT
TTGTGACAGCATCTAATGTGAAGACCATTCTGCCCTCTAAGGCTGTTGGTGTCAGCCAGGAGGGTCCTCC
AGGCCTTCCGCCTCAGCCTCCACCACCAGTTGCTCAACTGGTCCCCATTGTGCCCCTGGAAAAAGCTTGG
CCAGGGCCACATGGGACAACCGGGGAAGGAGGTCCTGTGGCCACTCTATCCAAGCCTTCCCTAGGTGACC
GCTCCAAAATTTCCAAGGACGTTTATGAGAACTTCCGTCAGTGGCAGCGTTACAAAGCCTTGGCCCGGAG
GCACCTATCCCAGAGTCCTGACACAGAAGCTCTTTCCTGTTTTCTTATCCCAGTGCTTCGTTCCCTGGCC
CGGCTGAAGCCCACTATGACCCTGGAGGAGGGACTGCCATTGGCTGTGCAGGAGTGGGAGCACACCAGCA
ACTTTGACCGGATGATCTTTTATGAGATGGCAGAAAGGTTCATGGAGTTTGAGGCTGAGGAGATGCAGAT
TCAGAACACACAGCTGATGAATGGGTCTCAGGGCCTGTCTCCTGCAACCCCTTTGAAACTTGATCCTCTA
GGGCCCCTGGCCTCTGAGGTTTGCCAGCAGCCAGTGTACATTCCGAAGAAGGCAGCTTCTAAAACAAGAG
CTCCTCGCCGGCGTCAGCGTAAAGCCCAGAGACCTCCTGCTCCTGAGGCACCCAAGGAGATCCCACCAGA
AGCTGTGAAGGAGTATGTTGACATCATGGAATGGCTGGTGGGGACTCACTTGGCCACTGGGGAGTCAGAT
GGAAAACAAGAGGAAGAAGGGCAGCAGCAGGAGGAGGAAGGGATGTATCCAGATCCAGGTCTCCTGAGCT
ACATCAATGAGCTGTGTTCTCAGAAGGTCTTTGTCTCCAAGGTGGAGGCTGTCATTCACCCTCAATTTCT
GGCAGATCTGCTGTCCCCAGAAAAACAGAGAGATCCCTTGGCCTTAATTGAGGAGCTAGAGCAAGAAGAA
GGACTCACTCTTGCCCAGCTGGTCCAGAAGCGACTCATGGCCTTGGAAGAGGAGGAAGATGCAGAGGCGC
CTCCAAGTTTCAGTGGCGCTCAGTTGGACTCAAGTCCTTCTGGTTCTGTTGAGGATGAAGATGGGGATGG
GCGGCTTCGGCCCTCACCTGGGCTTCAGGGGGCTGGGGGCGCCGCTTGCCTTGGAAAGGTTTCTTCTTCA
GGAAAACGGGCAAGAGAAGTGCATGGTGGGCAGGAGCAAGCCCTAGATAGCCCCAGAGGGATGCACAGGG
ATGGGAACACTCTGCCATCCCCCAGCAGCTGGGACCTGCAGCCAGAACTTGCAGCTCCACAGGGAACTCC
GGGACCCTTGGGTGTGGAGAGGAGAGGGTCTGGGAAGGTTATAAACCAGGTATCTCTACATCAGGATGGC
CATCTAGGAGGCGCTGGGCCTCCTGGGCACTGCCTGGTGGCTGATAGGACTTCAGAGGCTCTGCCCCTTT
GTTGGCAGGGAGGCTTCCAGCCTGAGAGCACTCCCAGTTTGGATGCTGGACTTGCAGAGCTGGCTCCTCT
GCAAGGACAAGGGTTAGAAAAGCAAGTCCTGGGATTGCAGAAAGGACAACAAACAGGGGGTCGTGGAGTG
CTTCCTCAAGGGAAGGAGCCTTTAGCAGTGCCCTGGGAAGGCTCTTCAGGAGCCATGTGGGGAGATGACA
GAGGTACCCCCATGGCTCAGAGTTATGATCAGAATCCTTCCCCTAGAGCAGCTGGGGAGAGGGACGATGT
CTGTCTCAGCCCAGGAGTTTGGCTGAGCAGTGAGATGGATGCTGTAGGCTTGGAGCTGCCTGTACAAATA
GAGGAGGTCATAGAGAGCTTCCAAGTTGAGAAGTGTGTAACTGAGTATCAGGAAGGCTGCCAGGGACTGG
GCTCCAGGGGCAACATTTCCCTGGGTCCTGGAGAAACCCTAGTACCTGGGGATACGGAGAGCAGTGTGAT
TCCCTGTGGAGGCACAGTTGCGGCAGCTGCCCTAGAAAAGAGAAACTATTGCAGCTTGCCAGGACCTTTG
AGGGCCAACAGCCCACCCTTGAGGTCCAAAGAAAATCAAGAACAGAGCTGTGAAACCGTAGGGCATCCCA
GTGATCTGTGGGCAGAAGGCTGCTTCCCATTGCTAGAAAGTGGTGATTCCACACTGGGGTCTTCCAAAGA
AACCCTTCCACCCACATGCCAAGGCAATCTCCTTATCATGGGGACTGAGGATGCCTCCTCCTTGCCTGAA
GCCAGTCAAGAGGCAGGGAGCAGAGGCAATTCCTTTTCTCCTCTGTTGGAAACCATAGAACCTGTCAACA
TACTAGATGTTAAAGATGACTGTGGCCTCCAACTAAGGGTCAGCGAGGACACCTGCCCACTGAATGTTCA
TTCTTATGACCCCCAAGGAGAAGGCAGGGTGGATCCTGATCTGTCCAAGCCTAAAAACCTTGCTCCTTTA
CAAGAGAGTCAGGAGTCTTACACAACTGGGACTCCCAAAGCAACATCTTCTCACCAGGGCCTTGGAAGCA
CTTTGCCTAGAAGGGGAACCAGGAATGCCATAGTTCCGAGAGAAACTTCTGTTAGTAAAACACACAGGTC
AGCAGACAGGGCCAAAGGAAAGGAGAAAAAGAAAAAGGAAGCAGAGGAAGAGGATGAGGAACTCTCCAAC
TTTGCTTACCTCTTGGCCTCTAAACTTAGCCTCTCACCAAGGGAGCATCCCCTCAGTCCTCACCATGCCT
CAGGAGGTCAGGGCAGCCAGAGAGCATCCCACCTGCTCCCTGCTGGAGCAAAAGGCCCCAGCAAACTTCC
ATATCCTGTTGCCAAGTCTGGGAAGCGAGCTCTAGCTGGAGGTCCAGCCCCTACTGAAAAGACACCCCAC
TCAGGAGCTCAACTTGGGGTCCCCAGGGAGAAACCCCTAGCTCTGGGAGTAGTTCGACCCTCACAGCCTC
GTAAAAGGCGGTGTGACAGTTTTGTCACGGGCAGAAGGAAGAAACGACGTCGTAGCCAGATGATGATGAT
GAATAAGTTGGTTCTAGCGCAGTTCTTCTTCTCCTGTCTATGAGTCGACCTGCAGAAGCTTGGCCGCCAT
GGCCCAACTTGTTTATTGCAGCTTATAATGGTTACAAATAAAGCAATAGCATCACAAATTTCACAAATAA
AGCATTTTTTTCACTGCATTCTAGTTGTGGTTTGTCCAAACTCATCAATGTATCTTATCATGTCTGGATC
GGGAATTAATTCGGCGCAGCACCATGGCCTGAAATAACCTCTGAAAGAGGAACTTGGTTAGGTACCTTCT
GAGGCGGAAAGAACCAGCTGTGGAATGTGTGTCAGTTAGGGTGTGGAAAGTCCCCAGGCTCCCCAGCAGG
CAGAAGTATGCAAAGCATGCATCTCAATTAGTCAGCAACCAGGTGTGGAAAGTCCCCAGGCTCCCCAGCA
GGCAGAAGTATGCAAAGCATGCATCTCAATTAGTCAGCAACCATAGTCCCGCCCCTAACTCCGCCCATCC
CGCCCCTAACTCCGCCCAGTTCCGCCCATTCTCCGCCCCATGGCTGACTAATTTTTTTTATTTATGCAGA
GGCCGAGGCCGCCTCGGCCTCTGAGCTATTCCAGAAGTAGTGAGGAGGCTTTTTTGGAGGCCTAGGCTTT
TGCAAAAAGCTGTTAACAGCTTGGCACTGGCCGTCGTTTTACAACGTCGTGACTGGGAAAACCCTGGCGT
TACCCAACTTAATCGCCTTGCAGCACATCCCCCTTTCGCCAGCTGGCGTAATAGCGAAGAGGCCCGCACC
GATCGCCCTTCCCAACAGTTGCGCAGCCTGAATGGCGAATGGCGCCTGATGCGGTATTTTCTCCTTACGC
ATCTGTGCGGTATTTCACACCGCATA
[142 nt withheld, positions 8071-8212]
C
[141 nt withheld, positions 8214-8354]
CCTTTGACGTTGGAGTCCACGTTCTTT
[37 nt withheld, positions 8382-8418]
ACCCTATCTCGGGCTATTCTTTTGATTTATAAGGGATTTTGCCGATTTCGGCCTATTGGTTAAAAAATGA
GCTGATTTAACAAAAATTTAACGCGAATTTTAACAAAATATTAACGTTTACAATTTTATGGTGCACTCTC
AGTACAATCTGCTCTGATGCCGCATAGTTAAGCCAGCCCCGACACCCGCCAACACCCGCTGACGCGCCCT
GACGGGCTTGTCTGCTCCCGGCATCCGCTTACAGACAAGCTGTGACCGTCTCCGGGAGCTGCATGTGTCA
GAGGTTTTCACCGTCATCACCGAAACGCGCGAGACGAAAGGGCCTCGTGATACGCCTATTTTTATAGGTT
AATGTCATGATAATAATGGTTTCTTAGACGTCAGGTGGCACTTTTCGGGGAAATGTGCGCGGAACCCCTA
TTTGTTTATTTTTCTAAATACATTCAAATATGTATCCGCTCATGAGACAATAACCCTGATAAATGCTTCA
ATAATATTGAAAAAGGAAGAGTATGAGTATTCAACATTTCCGTGTCGCCCTTATTCCCTTTTTTGCGGCA
TTTTGCCTTCCTGTTTTTGCTCACCCAGAAACGCTGGTGAAAGTAAAAGATGCTGAAGATCAGTTGGGTG
CACGAGTGGGTTACATCGAACTGGATCTCAACAGCGGTAAGATCCTTGAGAGTTTTCGCCCCGAAGAACG
TTTTCCAATGATGAGCACTTTTAAAGTTCTGCTATGTGGCGCGGTATTATCCCGTATTGACGCCGGGCAA
GAGCAACTCGGTCGCCGCATACACTATTCTCAGAATGACTTGGTTGAGTACTCACCAGTCACAGAAAAGC
ATCTTACGGATGGCATGACAGTAAGAGAATTATGCAGTGCTGCCATAACCATGAGTGATAACACTGCGGC
CAACTTACTTCTGACAACGATCGGAGGACCGAAGGAGCTAACCGCTTTTTTGCACAACATGGGGGATCAT
GTAACTCGCCTTGATCGTTGGGAACCGGAGCTGAATGAAGCCATACCAAACGACGAGCGTGACACCACGA
TGCCTGTAGCAATGGCAACAACGTTGCGCAAACTATTAACTGGCGAACTACTTACTCTAGCTTCCCGGCA
ACAATTAATAGACTGGATGGAGGCGGATAAAGTTGCAGGACCACTTCTGCGCTCGGCCCTTCCGGCTGGC
TGGTTTATTGCTGATAAATCTGGAGCCGGTGAGCGTGGGTCTCGCGGTATCATTGCAGCACTGGGGCCAG
ATGGTAAGCCCTCCCGTATCGTAGTTATCTACACGACGGGGAGTCAGGCAACTATGGATGAACGAAATAG
ACAGATCGCTGAGATAGGTGCCTCACTGATTAAGCATTGGTAACTGTCAGACCAAGTTTACTCATATATA
CTTTAGATTGATTTAAAACTTCATTTTTAATTTAAAAGGATCTAGGTGAAGATCCTTTTTGATAATCTCA
TGACCAAAATCCCTTAACGTGAGTTTTCGTTCCACTGAGCGTCAGACCCCGTAGAAAAGATCAAAGGATC
TTCTTGAGATCCTTTTTTTCTGCGCGTAATCTGCTGCTTGCAAACAAAAAAACCACCGCTACCAGCGGTG
GTTTGTTTGCCGGATCAAGAGCTACCAACTCTTTTTCCGAAGGTAACTGGCTTCAGCAGAGCGCAGATAC
CAAATACTGTTCTTCTAGTGTAGCCGTAGTTAGGCCACCACTTCAAGAACTCTGTAGCACCGCCTACATA
CCTCGCTCTGCTAATCCTGTTACCAGTGGCTGCTGCCAGTGGCGATAAGTCGTGTCTTACCGGGTTGGAC
TCAAGACGATAGTTACCGGATAAGGCGCAGCGGTCGGGCTGAACGGGGGGTTCGTGCACACAGCCCAGCT
TGGAGCGAACGACCTACACCGAACTGAGATACCTACAGCGTGAGCTATGAGAAAGCGCCACGCTTCCCGA
AGGGAGAAAGGCGGACAGGTATCCGGTAAGCGGCAGGGTCGGAACAGGAGAGCGCACGAGGGAGCTTCCA
GGGGGAAACGCCTGGTATCTTTATAGTCCTGTCGGGTTTCGCCACCTCTGACTTGAGCGTCGATTTTTGT
GATGCTCGTCAGGGGGGCGGAGCCTATGGAAAAACGCCAGCAACGCGGCCTTTTTACGGTTCCTGGCCTT
TTGCTGGCCTTTTGCTCACATGTTCTTTCCTGCGTTATCCCCTGATTCTGTGGATAACCGTATTACCGCC
TTTGAGTGAGCTGATACCGCTCGCCGCAGCCGAACGACCGAGCGCAGCGAGTCAGTGAGCGAGGAAGCGG
AAGAGCGCCCAATACGCAAACCGCCTCTCCCCGCGCGTTGGCCGATTCATTAATGCAGCTGGCACGACAG
GTTTCCCGACTGGAAAGCGGGCAGTGAGCGCAACGCAATTAATGTGAGTTAGCTCACTCATTAGGCACCC
CAGGCTTTACACTTTATGCTTCCGGCTCGTATGTTGTGTGGAATTGTGAGCGGATAACAATTTCACACAG
GAAACAGCTATGACATGATTACGAATTAA
Features (pLannotate 1.2.2; 22 found; start..end, strand, type, name):
     14..393     +  enhancer       CMV enhancer: human cytomegalovirus immediate early enhancer
    394..597     +  promoter       CMV promoter: human cytomegalovirus (CMV) immediate early promoter
    733..776     +  intron         CMV intron (fragment): modified intron A from human cytomegalovirus
    828..846     +  promoter       SP6 promoter: promoter for bacteriophage SP6 RNA polymerase
    850..887     +  CDS            IgH signal sequence (fragment): signal sequence from the mouse immunoglobulin heavy chain variable region
    939..1655    +  CDS            EGFP: EGFP is a basic (constitutively fluorescent) green fluorescent protein published in 1996, derived from Aequorea victoria. It is reported to be a rapidly-maturing weak dimer with moderate acid sensitivity.
   1656..3761    +  CDS            BRD4 (fragment) (sequence partly withheld): BRD4_HUMAN - Also known as HUNK1. Experimental evidence at protein level: Swiss-Prot protein existence level 1. [Isoform B]: Acts as a chromatin insulator in the DNA damage response pathway. Inhibits DNA damage response signaling by recruiting the condensin-2 complex to acetylated histones, leading to chromatin structure remodeling, insulating the region from DNA damage response by limiting spreading of histone H2AX/H2A.x phosphorylation. From Homo sapiens (Human).
   3804..7172    +  CDS            NUTM1: NUTM1_HUMAN - Also known as C15orf55, NUT. Experimental evidence at protein level: Swiss-Prot protein existence level 1. Plays a role in the regulation of proliferation. Regulates TERT expression by modulating SP1 binding to TERT promoter binding sites. From Homo sapiens (Human).
   7280..7414    +  polyA_signal   SV40 poly(A) signal: SV40 polyadenylation signal
   7483..7840    +  promoter       SV40 promoter: SV40 enhancer and early promoter
   7859..8013    +  CDS            lacZα (fragment): LacZα fragment of β-galactosidase; lacZ fragment
   8019..8070    -  misc_feature   bom (fragment): basis of mobility region from pBR322
   8089..8469    +  rep_origin     M13 ori (sequence partly withheld): M13 bacteriophage origin of replication; arrow indicates direction of (+) strand synthesis
   8545..8594    -  misc_feature   bom (fragment): basis of mobility region from pBR322
   8696..8731    -  CDS            rop (fragment): Rop protein, which maintains plasmids at low copy number; rop
   8826..8930    +  promoter       AmpR promoter: bla
   8931..9791    +  CDS            AmpR: β-lactamase; bla; confers resistance to ampicillin, carbenicillin, and related antibiotics
   9962..10550   +  rep_origin     ori: high-copy-number ColE1/pMB1/pBR322/pUC origin of replication
  10733..10825   +  CDS            lacI (fragment): lac repressor; lacI; The lac repressor binds to the lac operator to inhibit transcription in E. coli. This inhibition can be relieved by adding lactose or isopropyl-β-D-thiogalactopyranoside (IPTG).
  10838..10859   +  protein_bind   CAP binding site: CAP binding activates transcription in the presence of cAMP. E. coli catabolite activator protein
  10874..10904   +  promoter       lac promoter: promoter for the E. coli lac operon
  10908..10930   +  protein_bind   lac operator (fragment): The lac repressor binds to the lac operator to inhibit transcription in E. coli. This inhibition can be relieved by adding lactose or isopropyl-β-D-thiogalactopyranoside (IPTG). lac repressor encoded by lacI
