[The description below was written by a language model from this plasmid's Addgene catalogue record and pLannotate feature annotations shown in this document.]
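Description:
pRK5_EGFP-BRD4-NUT-KS is a mammalian expression plasmid of about 11 kb built on the pRK5 backbone and assembled by Gibson cloning for overexpression of a fluorescently tagged human BRD4-NUT fusion protein. It is maintained in E. coli as a high-copy plasmid through a ColE1/pUC-type origin and selected with ampicillin via the β-lactamase gene and its native promoter. The backbone also carries an M13 phage origin for single-stranded DNA production, along with remnants of earlier cloning vectors (fragments of lacZα, lacI, rop, bom, and the lac promoter/operator region) that have no evident role in the expression cassette.

Transcription in mammalian cells is driven by the human cytomegalovirus immediate early enhancer and promoter, followed by a fragment of CMV intron A, an SP6 phage promoter that could support in vitro transcription, and a short annotated fragment of an IgH signal sequence typical of this backbone's leader region. The open reading frame begins with EGFP, joined directly to a partial BRD4 coding segment and then, after a short unannotated stretch, to the NUTM1 (NUT) coding sequence, recreating a BRD4-NUT fusion with an N-terminal green fluorescent tag for live imaging. The "KS" in the name appears to refer to the micropeptide killswitch described in the associated publication on probing condensate microenvironments. It is not annotated separately in the feature table, but a roughly 100 nt unannotated gap between NUTM1 and the SV40 polyadenylation signal could hold a C-terminal tag. An SV40 enhancer/early promoter lies downstream of the poly(A) signal. No mammalian selection marker is annotated, which suits the plasmid to transient transfection.
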