Addgene plasmid #238255: pRK5_EGFP-BRD4-NUT-KS
Purpose: For overexpression of EGFP-BRD4-NUT-KS
Depositing lab: Denes Hnisz. Depositing organization: Max Planck Institute for Molecular Genetics. Publication: Probing condensate microenvironments with a micropeptide killswitch. Zhang Y, Stoppelkamp I, Fernandez-Pernas P, Allram M, Charman M, Magalhaes AP, Piedavent-Salomon M, Sommer G, Sung YC, Meyer K, Grams N, Halko E, Dongre S, Meierhofer D, Malszycki M, Ilik IA, Aktas T, Kraushar ML, Vastenhouw N, Weitzman MD, Grebien F, Niskanen H, Hnisz D. Nature. 2025 Jun 4. doi: 10.1038/s41586-025-09141-5. PubMed 40468084.
Backbone
  Vector backbone: pRK5
  Vector type: Mammalian Expression
Growth in bacteria
  Bacterial resistance: Ampicillin, 100 μg/mL
  Growth temperature: 37°C
  Growth strain: DH5alpha
  Copy number: High Copy
Gene/Insert
  Gene/Insert name: EGFP-BRD4-NUT-KS
  Species: H. sapiens (human)
  Cloning method: Gibson Cloning
Terms and licenses: Academic/Nonprofit Terms; Industry Terms: Not Available to Industry
How to cite: pRK5_EGFP-BRD4-NUT-KS was a gift from Denes Hnisz (Addgene plasmid # 238255 ; http://n2t.net/addgene:238255 ; RRID:Addgene_238255)
